Addgene plasmid #206912: pMSCV-FLAG-p-mOct4 S12A
Purpose: Expression of mOct4 S12A mutation
Depositing lab: Hyonchol Jang. Depositing organization: National Cancer Center (KR).
Backbone
  Vector backbone: pMSCV
  Vector type: Mammalian Expression
Growth in bacteria
  Bacterial resistance: Ampicillin, 100 μg/mL
  Growth temperature: 37°C
  Growth strain: NEB Stable
  Copy number: High Copy
Gene/Insert
  Gene/Insert name: Oct4
  Species: M. musculus (mouse)
  Mutation: S12A
  Entrez Gene: Pou5f1 (a.k.a. NF-A3, Oct-3, Oct-3/4, Oct-4, Oct3, Oct3/4, Oct4, Otf-3, Otf-4, Otf3, Otf3-rs7, Otf3g, Otf4)
  Tag / fusion protein: FLAG (N terminal on backbone)
  Cloning method: Restriction Enzyme; 5′ cloning site unknown (unknown if destroyed)
Terms and licenses: Academic/Nonprofit Terms; Industry Terms: Not Available to Industry
How to cite: pMSCV-FLAG-p-mOct4 S12A was a gift from Hyonchol Jang (Addgene plasmid # 206912 ; http://n2t.net/addgene:206912 ; RRID:Addgene_206912)
