[The description below was written by a language model from this plasmid's Addgene catalogue record and pLannotate feature annotations shown in this document.]
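Description:
pMSCV-FLAG-p-mOct4 S12A is a gammaretroviral mammalian expression plasmid of about 7.35 kb, built on the pMSCV (murine stem cell virus) backbone. It carries mouse Oct4 (Pou5f1) with serine 12 changed to alanine. In bacteria it is maintained through a high-copy ColE1/pUC-type origin and selected with ampicillin via the β-lactamase gene. The short lac, rop, bom, TcR and lacZα fragments in the annotation are non-functional remnants of earlier cloning vectors.

The retroviral cassette is bounded by MESV-derived 5′ and 3′ long terminal repeats. Downstream of the 5′ LTR lie the Ψ packaging signal and a truncated gag segment lacking its start codon; together these allow the vector RNA to be efficiently encapsidated when gag, pol and env are supplied in trans by a packaging cell line. No separate promoter is annotated upstream of the insert, so the 5′ LTR presumably drives the Oct4 transcript, as is usual for MSCV vectors. The Oct4 coding sequence is preceded by an N-terminal FLAG epitope from the backbone; the annotation matches it only as a fragment of 3xFLAG, consistent with a single tag. FLAG permits detection or immunoprecipitation of the exogenous protein. Behind the insert, a mouse PGK promoter drives puromycin N-acetyltransferase, so stably transduced cells can be selected with puromycin.

The stated purpose is simply expression of the S12A mutant. Replacing a serine with alanine removes a potential phosphorylation site, so the construct is plausibly meant for comparison with wild-type Oct4, although the record does not describe specific experiments. The cloning sites used are also not recorded.
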