Features (pLannotate 1.2.2; 20 found; start..end, strand, type, name):
    579..920     +  misc_feature   MESV Ψ: packaging signal of murine embryonic stem cell virus
    987..1403    +  CDS            gag (truncated): truncated Moloney murine leukemia virus (MMLV) gag gene lacking the start codon
   1425..1453    +  CDS            3xFLAG (fragment): three tandem FLAG® epitope tags
   1458..2513    +  CDS            Pou5f1: PO5F1_MOUSE - Also known as Oct-3, Oct-4, Otf-3, Otf3. Experimental evidence at protein level: Swiss-Prot protein existence level 1. Transcription factor that binds to the octamer motif (5'- ATTTGCAT-3') (PubMed:1972777, PubMed:1690859, PubMed:1967980, PubMed:17525163, PubMed:23376973). Forms a trimeric complex with SOX2 or SOX15 on DNA and controls the expression of a number of genes involved in embryonic development such as YES1, FGF4, UTF1 and ZFP206 (PubMed:15863505, PubMed:17097055, PubMed:17496161, PubMed:19740739). Critical for early embryogenesis and for embryonic stem cell pluripotenc
   2527..3026    +  promoter       PGK promoter: mouse phosphoglycerate kinase 1 promoter
   3047..3646    +  CDS            PuroR (fragment): puromycin N-acetyltransferase; pac from Streptomyces; confers resistance to puromycin
   3746..4260    +  LTR            3' LTR: 3' long terminal repeat from murine embryonic stem cell virus
   4422..4438    -  protein_bind   lac operator: The lac repressor binds to the lac operator to inhibit transcription in E. coli. This inhibition can be relieved by adding lactose or isopropyl-β-D-thiogalactopyranoside (IPTG). lac repressor encoded by lacI
   4446..4476    -  promoter       lac promoter: promoter for the E. coli lac operon
   4491..4512    -  protein_bind   CAP binding site: CAP binding activates transcription in the presence of cAMP. E. coli catabolite activator protein
   4525..4617    -  CDS            lacI (fragment): lac repressor; lacI; The lac repressor binds to the lac operator to inhibit transcription in E. coli. This inhibition can be relieved by adding lactose or isopropyl-β-D-thiogalactopyranoside (IPTG).
   4800..5388    -  rep_origin     ori: high-copy-number ColE1/pMB1/pBR322/pUC origin of replication
   5559..6419    -  CDS            AmpR: β-lactamase; bla; confers resistance to ampicillin, carbenicillin, and related antibiotics
   6420..6524    -  promoter       AmpR promoter: bla
   6619..6654    +  CDS            rop (fragment): Rop protein, which maintains plasmids at low copy number; rop
   6756..6855    +  misc_feature   bom (fragment): basis of mobility region from pBR322
   6861..7010    -  CDS            lacZα (fragment): LacZα fragment of β-galactosidase; lacZ fragment
   7010..7211    -  CDS            TcR (fragment): tetracycline efflux protein; tet; confers resistance to tetracycline
   7212..7310    +  CDS            env (fragment): murine leukemia virus gPr80 envelope polyprotein precursor; env; proteolytically cleaved into gp70SU and p15TM subunits
   7352..515     +  LTR            5' LTR (across the origin): 5' long terminal repeat from murine embryonic stem cell virus
>Addgene plasmid #206912 | pMSCV-FLAG-p-mOct4 S12A | addgene full sequence | sequence record 410078 | Addgene NGS Result
TGAAAGACCCCACCTGTAGGTTTGGCAAGCTAGCTTAAGTAACGCCATTTTGCAAGGCATGGAAAATACA
TAACTGAGAATAGAGAAGTTCAGATCAAGGTTAGGAACAGAGAGACAGCAGAATATGGGCCAAACAGGAT
ATCTGTGGTAAGCAGTTCCTGCCCCGGCTCAGGGCCAAGAACAGATGGTCCCCAGATGCGGTCCCGCCCT
CAGCAGTTTCTAGAGAACCATCAGATGTTTCCAGGGTGCCCCAAGGACCTGAAATGACCCTGTGCCTTAT
TTGAACTAACCAATCAGTTCGCTTCTCGCTTCTGTTCGCGCGCTTCTGCTCCCCGAGCTCAATAAAAGAG
CCCACAACCCCTCACTCGGCGCGCCAGTCCTCCGATAGACTGCGTCGCCCGGGTACCCGTATTCCCAATA
AAGCCTCTTGCTGTTTGCATCCGAATCGTGGACTCGCTGATCCTTGGGAGGGTCTCCTCAGATTGATTGA
CTGCCCACCTCGGGGGTCTTTCATTTGGAGGTTCCACCGAGATTTGGAGACCCCTGCCCAGGGACCACCG
ACCCCCCCGCCGGGAGGTAAGCTGGCCAGCGGTCGTTTCGTGTCTGTCTCTGTCTTTGTGCGTGTTTGTG
CCGGCATCTAATGTTTGCGCCTGCGTCTGTACTAGTTAGCTAACTAGCTCTGTATCTGGCGGACCCGTGG
TGGAACTGACGAGTTCTGAACACCCGGCCGCAACCCTGGGAGACGTCCCAGGGACTTTGGGGGCCGTTTT
TGTGGCCCGACCTGAGGAAGGGAGTCGATGTGGAATCCGACCCCGTCAGGATATGTGGTTCTGGTAGGAG
ACGAGAACCTAAAACAGTTCCCGCCTCCGTCTGAATTTTTGCTTTCGGTTTGGAACCGAAGCCGCGCGTC
TTGTCTGCTGCAGCGCTGCAGCATCGTTCTGTGTTGTCTCTGTCTGACTGTGTTTCTGTATTTGTCTGAA
AATTAGGGCCAGACTGTTACCACTCCCTTAAGTTTGACCTTAGGTCACTGGAAAGATGTCGAGCGGATCG
CTCACAACCAGTCGGTAGATGTCAAGAAGAGACGTTGGGTTACCTTCTGCTCTGCAGAATGGCCAACCTT
TAACGTCGGATGGCCGCGAGACGGCACCTTTAACCGAGACCTCATCACCCAGGTTAAGATCAAGGTCTTT
TCACCTGGCCCGCATGGACACCCAGACCAGGTCCCCTACATCGTGACCTGGGAAGCCTTGGCTTTTGACC
CCCCTCCCTGGGTCAAGCCCTTTGTACACCCTAAGCCTCCGCCTCCTCTTCCTCCATCCGCCCCGTCTCT
CCCCCTTGAACCTCCTCGTTCGACCCCGCCTCGATCCTCCCTTTATCCAGCCCTCACTCCTTCTCTAGGC
GCCGGAATTAGATCTGCCACCATGGATTACAAGGATGACGACGATAAGCTCGAGACCATGGCTGGACACC
TGGCTTCAGACTTCGCCTTCGCACCCCCACCAGGTGGGGGTGATGGGTCAGCAGGGCTGGAGCCGGGCTG
GGTGGATCCTCGAACCTGGCTAAGCTTCCAAGGGCCTCCAGGTGGGCCTGGAATCGGACCAGGCTCAGAG
GTATTGGGGATCTCCCCATGTCCGCCCGCATACGAGTTCTGCGGAGGGATGGCATACTGTGGACCTCAGG
TTGGACTGGGCCTAGTCCCCCAAGTTGGCGTGGAGACTTTGCAGCCTGAGGGCCAGGCAGGAGCACGAGT
GGAAAGCAACTCAGAGGGAACCTCCTCTGAGCCCTGTGCCGACCGCCCCAATGCCGTGAAGTTGGAGAAG
GTGGAACCAACTCCCGAGGAGTCCCAGGACATGAAAGCCCTGCAGAAGGAGCTAGAACAGTTTGCCAAGC
TGCTGAAGCAGAAGAGGATCACCTTGGGGTACACCCAGGCCGACGTGGGGCTCACCCTGGGCGTTCTCTT
TGGAAAGGTGTTCAGCCAGACCACCATCTGTCGCTTCGAGGCCTTGCAGCTCAGCCTTAAGAACATGTGT
AAGCTGCGGCCCCTGCTGGAGAAGTGGGTGGAGGAAGCCGACAACAATGAGAACCTTCAGGAGATATGCA
AATCGGAGACCCTGGTGCAGGCCCGGAAGAGAAAGCGAACTAGCATTGAGAACCGTGTGAGGTGGAGTCT
GGAGACCATGTTTCTGAAGTGCCCGAAGCCCTCCCTACAGCAGATCACTCACATCGCCAATCAGCTTGGG
CTAGAGAAGGATGTGGTTCGAGTATGGTTCTGTAACCGGCGCCAGAAGGGCAAAAGATCAAGTATTGAGT
ATTCCCAACGAGAAGAGTATGAGGCTACAGGGACACCTTTCCCAGGGGGGGCTGTATCCTTTCCTCTGCC
CCCAGGTCCCCACTTTGGCACCCCAGGCTATGGAAGCCCCCACTTCACCACACTCTACTCAGTCCCTTTT
CCTGAGGGCGAGGCCTTTCCCTCTGTTCCCGTCACTGCTCTGGGCTCTCCCATGCATTCAAACTGAGAAT
TCTACCGGGTAGGGGAGGCGCTTTTCCCAAGGCAGTCTGGAGCATGCGCTTTAGCAGCCCCGCTGGGCAC
TTGGCGCTACACAAGTGGCCTCTGGCCTCGCACACATTCCACATCCACCGGTAGGCGCCAACCGGCTCCG
TTCTTTGGTGGCCCCTTCGCGCCACCTTCTACTCCTCCCCTAGTCAGGAAGTTCCCCCCCGCCCCGCAGC
TCGCGTCGTGCAGGACGTGACAAATGGAAGTAGCACGTCTCACTAGTCTCGTGCAGATGGACAGCACCGC
TGAGCAATGGAAGCGGGTAGGCCTTTGGGGCAGCGGCCAATAGCAGCTTTGCTCCTTCGCTTTCTGGGCT
CAGAGGCTGGGAAGGGGTGGGTCCGGGGGCGGGCTCAGGGGCGGGCTCAGGGGCGGGGCGGGCGCCCGAA
GGTCCTCCGGAGGCCCGGCATTCTGCACGCTTCAAAAGCGCACGTCTGCCGCGCTGTTCTCCTCTTCCTC
ATCTCCGGGCCTTTCGACCTGCAGCCCAAGCTTACCATGACCGAGTACAAGCCCACGGTGCGCCTCGCCA
CCCGCGACGACGTCCCCAGGGCCGTACGCACCCTCGCCGCCGCGTTCGCCGACTACCCCGCCACGCGCCA
CACCGTCGATCCGGACCGCCACATCGAGCGGGTCACCGAGCTGCAAGAACTCTTCCTCACGCGCGTCGGG
CTCGACATCGGCAAGGTGTGGGTCGCGGACGACGGCGCCGCGGTGGCGGTCTGGACCACGCCGGAGAGCG
TCGAAGCGGGGGCGGTGTTCGCCGAGATCGGCCCGCGCATGGCCGAGTTGAGCGGTTCCCGGCTGGCCGC
GCAGCAACAGATGGAAGGCCTCCTGGCGCCGCACCGGCCCAAGGAGCCCGCGTGGTTCCTGGCCACCGTC
GGCGTCTCGCCCGACCACCAGGGAAAGGGTCTGGGCAGCGCCGTCGTGCTCCCCGGAGTGGAGGCGGCCG
AGCGCGCCGGGGTGCCCGCCTTCCTGGAGACCTCCGCGCCCCGCAACCTCCCCTTCTACGAGCGGCTCGG
CTTCACCGTCACCGCCGACGTCGAGGTGCCCGAAGGACCGCGCACCTGGTGCATGACCCGCAAGCCCGGT
GCCTGACGCCCGCCCCACGACCCGCAGCGCCCGACCGAAAGGAGCGCACGACCCCATGCATCGATAAAAT
AAAAGATTTTATTTAGTCTCCAGAAAAAGGGGGGAATGAAAGACCCCACCTGTAGGTTTGGCAAGCTAGC
TTAAGTAACGCCATTTTGCAAGGCATGGAAAATACATAACTGAGAATAGAGAAGTTCAGATCAAGGTTAG
GAACAGAGAGACAGCAGAATATGGGCCAAACAGGATATCTGTGGTAAGCAGTTCCTGCCCCGGCTCAGGG
CCAAGAACAGATGGTCCCCAGATGCGGTCCCGCCCTCAGCAGTTTCTAGAGAACCATCAGATGTTTCCAG
GGTGCCCCAAGGACCTGAAATGACCCTGTGCCTTATTTGAACTAACCAATCAGTTCGCTTCTCGCTTCTG
TTCGCGCGCTTCTGCTCCCCGAGCTCAATAAAAGAGCCCACAACCCCTCACTCGGCGCGCCAGTCCTCCG
ATAGACTGCGTCGCCCGGGTACCCGTGTATCCAATAAACCCTCTTGCAGTTGCATCCGACTTGTGGTCTC
GCTGTTCCTTGGGAGGGTCTCCTCTGAGTGATTGACTACCCGTCAGCGGGGGTCTTTCATGGGTAACAGT
TTCTTGAAGTTGGAGAACAACATTCTGAGGGTAGGAGTCGAATATTAAGTAATCCTGACTCAATTAGCCA
CTGTTTTGAATCCACATACTCCAATACTCCTGAAATAGTTCATTATGGACAGCGCAGAAAGAGCTGGGGA
GAATTGTGAAATTGTTATCCGCTCACAATTCCACACAACATACGAGCCGGAAGCATAAAGTGTAAAGCCT
GGGGTGCCTAATGAGTGAGCTAACTCACATTAATTGCGTTGCGCTCACTGCCCGCTTTCCAGTCGGGAAA
CCTGTCGTGCCAGCTGCATTAATGAATCGGCCAACGCGCGGGGAGAGGCGGTTTGCGTATTGGGCGCTCT
TCCGCTTCCTCGCTCACTGACTCGCTGCGCTCGGTCGTTCGGCTGCGGCGAGCGGTATCAGCTCACTCAA
AGGCGGTAATACGGTTATCCACAGAATCAGGGGATAACGCAGGAAAGAACATGTGAGCAAAAGGCCAGCA
AAAGGCCAGGAACCGTAAAAAGGCCGCGTTGCTGGCGTTTTTCCATAGGCTCCGCCCCCCTGACGAGCAT
CACAAAAATCGACGCTCAAGTCAGAGGTGGCGAAACCCGACAGGACTATAAAGATACCAGGCGTTTCCCC
CTGGAAGCTCCCTCGTGCGCTCTCCTGTTCCGACCCTGCCGCTTACCGGATACCTGTCCGCCTTTCTCCC
TTCGGGAAGCGTGGCGCTTTCTCATAGCTCACGCTGTAGGTATCTCAGTTCGGTGTAGGTCGTTCGCTCC
AAGCTGGGCTGTGTGCACGAACCCCCCGTTCAGCCCGACCGCTGCGCCTTATCCGGTAACTATCGTCTTG
AGTCCAACCCGGTAAGACACGACTTATCGCCACTGGCAGCAGCCACTGGTAACAGGATTAGCAGAGCGAG
GTATGTAGGCGGTGCTACAGAGTTCTTGAAGTGGTGGCCTAACTACGGCTACACTAGAAGAACAGTATTT
GGTATCTGCGCTCTGCTGAAGCCAGTTACCTTCGGAAAAAGAGTTGGTAGCTCTTGATCCGGCAAACAAA
CCACCGCTGGTAGCGGTGGTTTTTTTGTTTGCAAGCAGCAGATTACGCGCAGAAAAAAAGGATCTCAAGA
AGATCCTTTGATCTTTTCTACGGGGTCTGACGCTCAGTGGAACGAAAACTCACGTTAAGGGATTTTGGTC
ATGAGATTATCAAAAAGGATCTTCACCTAGATCCTTTTAAATTAAAAATGAAGTTTTAAATCAATCTAAA
GTATATATGAGTAAACTTGGTCTGACAGTTACCAATGCTTAATCAGTGAGGCACCTATCTCAGCGATCTG
TCTATTTCGTTCATCCATAGTTGCCTGACTCCCCGTCGTGTAGATAACTACGATACGGGAGGGCTTACCA
TCTGGCCCCAGTGCTGCAATGATACCGCGAGACCCACGCTCACCGGCTCCAGATTTATCAGCAATAAACC
AGCCAGCCGGAAGGGCCGAGCGCAGAAGTGGTCCTGCAACTTTATCCGCCTCCATCCAGTCTATTAATTG
TTGCCGGGAAGCTAGAGTAAGTAGTTCGCCAGTTAATAGTTTGCGCAACGTTGTTGCCATTGCTACAGGC
ATCGTGGTGTCACGCTCGTCGTTTGGTATGGCTTCATTCAGCTCCGGTTCCCAACGATCAAGGCGAGTTA
CATGATCCCCCATGTTGTGCAAAAAAGCGGTTAGCTCCTTCGGTCCTCCGATCGTTGTCAGAAGTAAGTT
GGCCGCAGTGTTATCACTCATGGTTATGGCAGCACTGCATAATTCTCTTACTGTCATGCCATCCGTAAGA
TGCTTTTCTGTGACTGGTGAGTACTCAACCAAGTCATTCTGAGAATAGTGTATGCGGCGACCGAGTTGCT
CTTGCCCGGCGTCAATACGGGATAATACCGCGCCACATAGCAGAACTTTAAAAGTGCTCATCATTGGAAA
ACGTTCTTCGGGGCGAAAACTCTCAAGGATCTTACCGCTGTTGAGATCCAGTTCGATGTAACCCACTCGT
GCACCCAACTGATCTTCAGCATCTTTTACTTTCACCAGCGTTTCTGGGTGAGCAAAAACAGGAAGGCAAA
ATGCCGCAAAAAAGGGAATAAGGGCGACACGGAAATGTTGAATACTCATACTCTTCCTTTTTCAATATTA
TTGAAGCATTTATCAGGGTTATTGTCTCATGAGCGGATACATATTTGAATGTATTTAGAAAAATAAACAA
ATAGGGGTTCCGCGCACATTTCCCCGAAAAGTGCCACCTGACGTCTAAGAAACCATTATTATCATGACAT
TAACCTATAAAAATAGGCGTATCACGAGGCCCTTTCGTCTCGCGCGTTTCGGTGATGACGGTGAAAACCT
CTGACACATGCAGCTCCCGGAGACGGTCACAGCTTGTCTGTAAGCGGATGCCGGGAGCAGACAAGCCCGT
CAGGGCGCGTCAGCGGGTGTTGGCGGGTGTCGGGGCTGGCTTAACTATGCGGCATCAGAGCAGATTGTAC
TGAGAGTGCACCATATGCGGTGTGAAATACCGCACAGATGCGTAAGGAGAAAATACCGCATCAGGCGCCA
TTCGCCATTCAGGCTGCGCAACTGTTGGGAAGGGCGATCGGTGCGGGCCTCTTCGCTATTACGCCAGCTG
GCGAAAGGGGGATGTGCTGCAAGGCGATTAAGTTGGGTAACGCCAGGGTTTTCCCAGTCACGACGTTGTA
AAACGACGGCGCAAGGAATGGTGCATGCAAGGAGATGGCGCCCAACAGTCCCCCGGCCACGGGGCCTGCC
ACCATACCCACGCCGAAACAAGCGCTCATGAGCCCGAAGTGGCGAGCCCGATCTTCCCCATCGGTGATGT
CGGCGATATAGGCGCCAGCAACCGCACCTGTGGCGCCGGTGATGCCGGCCACGATGCGTCCGGCGTAGAG
GCGATTAGTCCAATTTGTTAAAGACAGGATATCAGTGGTCCAGGCTCTAGTTTTGACTCAACAATATCAC
CAGCTGAAGCCTATAGAGTACGAGCCATAGATAAAATAAAAGATTTTATTTAGTCTCCAGAAAAAGGGGG
GAA
